Addgene plasmid #69964: 5C5C
Purpose: Bacterial expression for structure determination; may not be full ORF
Depositing lab: Cheryl Arrowsmith. Depositing organization: University of Toronto.
Backbone
  Vector backbone: pFHMSP-LIC-N
  Backbone manufacturer: SGC (Addgene plasmid #26095)
  Vector type: Baculovirus expression
Growth in bacteria
  Bacterial resistance: Ampicillin, 100 μg/mL
  Growth temperature: 37°C
  Growth strain: DH5alpha
  Copy number: High Copy
Gene/Insert
  Gene/Insert name: GRM7:DCC014-D04:C211307 (alt names: GRM7A-s001-C249S:M37-K513; gi|32528267)
  Species: H. sapiens (human)
  Entrez Gene: GRM7 (a.k.a. GLUR7, GPRC1G, MGLU7, MGLUR7, PPP1R87)
  Promoter: polyhedrin
  Tag / fusion protein: His (N terminal on backbone); TEV cleavage site (N terminal on backbone)
  Cloning method: Unknown
  Sequencing primers: 5′ pFHMSP-fwd (5'-CCGGATTATTCATACCGTCCCACCA-3'); 3′ pFHMSP-rev (5'-CTGATTATGATCCTCTAGTACTTCT-3')
Terms and licenses: Academic/Nonprofit Terms; Industry Terms: Not Available to Industry
Depositor comments: http://www.thesgc.org/structures/5C5C for more information
How to cite: 5C5C was a gift from Cheryl Arrowsmith (Addgene plasmid # 69964 ; http://n2t.net/addgene:69964 ; RRID:Addgene_69964)
