[The description below was written by a language model from this plasmid's Addgene catalogue record.]
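Description:
5C5C is a baculovirus expression plasmid built on the pFHMSP-LIC-N backbone from a structural genomics vector series, carrying a fragment of human GRM7, the gene for metabotropic glutamate receptor 7 (mGluR7). The insert's alternate name indicates a truncated construct spanning roughly residues M37 to K513 with a C249S substitution, so it is a partial ORF rather than the full-length receptor, consistent with the note that the clone may not encode the complete protein. The record does not say which domain this region represents.

Expression is driven by the polyhedrin promoter, the strong very-late baculoviral promoter commonly used for high-level protein production in infected insect cells. The backbone supplies an N-terminal His tag for affinity purification followed by a TEV protease cleavage site, allowing the tag to be removed after purification. The "LIC" in the backbone name suggests a ligation-independent cloning site, although the cloning method for this particular insert is recorded as unknown.

In bacteria the plasmid is maintained as a high-copy construct under ampicillin selection. No feature table is provided, so the origin of replication, any secretion signal, and the elements used for transfer into a baculoviral genome are not stated.

The catalogue contains an inconsistency: the stated purpose is bacterial expression for structure determination, while the vector type and promoter point to baculovirus-mediated insect cell expression. The plasmid name matches a structure entry referenced by the depositor, indicating that the construct was used to produce protein for structure determination of this mGluR7 fragment.
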