>Addgene plasmid #69964 | 5C5C | depositor partial sequence | sequence record 124288 | Insert
ATGTACGCCCCGCACTCAATCCGGATCGAGGGGGACGTCACCCTCGGGGGGCTGTTCCCCGTGCACGCCA
AGGGTCCCAGCGGAGTGCCCTGCGGCGACATCAAGAGGGAAAACGGGATCCACAGGCTGGAAGCGATGCT
CTACGCCCTGGACCAGATCAACAGTGATCCCAACCTACTGCCCAACGTGACGCTGGGCGCGCGGATCCTG
GACACTTGTTCCAGGGACACTTACGCGCTCGAACAGTCGCTTACTTTCGTCCAGGCGCTCATCCAGAAGG
ACACCTCCGACGTGCGCTGCACCAACGGCGAACCGCCGGTTTTCGTCAAGCCGGAGAAAGTAGTTGGAGT
GATTGGGGCTTCGGGGAGTTCGGTCTCCATCATGGTAGCCAACATCCTGAGGCTCTTCCAGATCCCCCAG
ATTAGTTATGCATCAACGGCACCCGAGCTAAGTGATGACCGGCGCTATGACTTCTTCTCTCGCGTGGTGC
CACCCGATTCCTTCCAAGCCCAGGCCATGGTAGACATTGTAAAGGCCCTAGGCTGGAATTATGTGTCTAC
CCTCGCATCGGAAGGAAGTTATGGAGAGAAAGGTGTGGAGTCCTTCACGCAGATTTCCAAAGAGGCAGGT
GGACTCTCGATTGCCCAGTCCGTGAGAATCCCCCAGGAACGCAAAGACAGGACCATTGACTTTGATAGAA
TTATCAAACAGCTCCTGGACACCCCCAACTCCAGGGCCGTCGTGATTTTTGCCAACGATGAGGATATAAA
GCAGATCCTTGCAGCAGCCAAAAGAGCTGACCAAGTTGGCCATTTTCTTTGGGTGGGATCAGACAGCTGG
GGATCCAAAATAAACCCACTGCACCAGCATGAAGATATCGCAGAAGGGGCCATCACCATTCAGCCCAAGC
GAGCCACGGTGGAAGGGTTTGATGCCTACTTTACGTCCCGTACACTTGAAAACAACAGAAGAAATGTATG
GTTTGCCGAATACTGGGAGGAAAACTTCAACTGCAAGTTGACGATTAGTGGGTCAAAAAAAGAAGACACA
GATCGCAAATGCACAGGACAGGAGAGAATTGGAAAAGATTCCAACTATGAGCAGGAGGGTAAAGTCCAGT
TCGTGATTGACGCAGTCTATGCTATGGCTCACGCCCTTCACCACATGAACAAGGATCTCTGTGCTGACTA
CCGGGGTGTCTGCCCAGAGATGGAGCAAGCTGGAGGCAAGAAGTTGCTGAAGTATATACGCAATGTTAAT
TTCAATGGTAGTGCTGGCACTCCAGTGATGTTTAACAAGAACGGGGATGCACCTGGGCGTTATGACATCT
TTCAGTACCAGACCACAAACACCAGCAACCCGGGTTACCGTCTGATCGGGCAGTGGACAGACGAACTTCA
GCTCAATATAGAAGACATGCAGTGGGGTAAA
