>Addgene plasmid #69964 | 5C5C | addgene partial sequence | sequence record 126263 | Polyhedrin-F 5'-AAATGATAACCATCTCGC-3'
TGTTTTCGTAACAGTTTTGTAATAAAAAAACCTATAAATATTCCGGATTATTCATACCGTCCCACCATCG
GGCGCGGATCTCGGTCCGAAACCATGAAATTCTTAGTCAACGTTGCCCTTGTTTTTATGGTCGTATACAT
TTCTTACATCTATGCGGCCGCTCCGGAACATCACCATCACCATCACGATTACGATATCCCAACGACCGAA
AACCTGTATTTTCAGGGCGCCATGGATATGTACGCCCCGCACTCAATCCGGATCGAGGGGGACGTCACCC
TCGGGGGGCTGTTCCCCGTGCACGCCAAGGGTCCCAGCGGAGTGCCCTGCGGCGACATCAAGAGGGAAAA
CGGGATCCACAGGCTGGAAGCGATGCTCTACGCCCTGGACCAGATCAACAGTGATCCCAACCTACTGCCC
AACGTGACGCTGGGCGCGCGGATCCTGGACACTTGTTCCAGGGACACTTACGCGCTCGAACAGTCGCTTA
CTTTCGTCCAGGCGCTCATCCAGAAGGACACCTCCGACGTGCGCTGCACCAACGGCGAACCGCCGGTTTT
CGTCAAGCCGGAGAAAGTAGTTGGAGTGATTGGGGCTTCGGGGAGTTCGGTCTCCATCATGGTAGCCAAC
ATCCTGAGGCTCTTCCAGATCCCCCAGATTAGTTATGCATCAACGGCACCCGAGCTAAGTGATGACCGGC
GCTATGACTTCTTCTCTCGCGTGGTGCCACCCGATTCCTTCCAAGCCCAGGCCATGGTAGACATTGTAAA
GGCCCTAGGCTGGAATTATGTGTCTACCCTCGCATCGGAAGGAAGTTATGGAGAGAAAGGTGTGGAGTCC
TTCACGCAGATTTCCAAAGAGGCAGGTGGACTCTCGATTGCCCAGTCCGTGAGAATCCCCCAGGAACGCA
AAGACAGGACCATTGACTTTGATAGAATTATCAAACAGCTCCTGGACACCCCCAACTCCAGGGCCGTCGT
GATTTTTGCCAACGATGAGGATATAAAGCAGATCCTTGCAGCAGCCAAAAGAGCTGACCAAGTTGGCCAT
TTTCTTTGGGTGGGATCAGACAGCTGGGGATCCAAAATAAACCCACTGCAC
