>Addgene plasmid #69964 | 5C5C | addgene partial sequence | sequence record 126265 | SV40pA-R 5'-GAAATTTGTGATGCTATTGC-3'
CTGCAATAAACAAGTTAACAACAACAATTGCATTCATTTTATGTTTCAGGTTCAGGGGGAGGTGTGGGAG
GTTTTTTAAAGCAAGTAAAACCTCTACAAATGTGGTATGGCTGATTATGATCCTCTAGTACTTCTCGACA
AGCTTCATCATTTACCCCACTGCATGTCTTCTATATTGAGCTGAAGTTCGTCTGTCCACTGCCCGATCAG
ACGGTAACCCGGGTTGCTGGTGTTTGTGGTCTGGTACTGAAAGATGTCATAACGCCCAGGTGCATCCCCG
TTCTTGTTAAACATCACTGGAGTGCCAGCACTACCATTGAAATTAACATTGCGTATATACTTCAGCAACT
TCTTGCCTCCAGCTTGCTCCATCTCTGGGCAGACACCCCGGTAGTCAGCACAGAGATCCTTGTTCATGTG
GTGAAGGGCGTGAGCCATAGCATAGACTGCGTCAATCACGAACTGGACTTTACCCTCCTGCTCATAGTTG
GAATCTTTTCCAATTCTCTCCTGTCCTGTGCATTTGCGATCTGTGTCTTCTTTTTTTGACCCACTAATCG
TCAACTTGCAGTTGAAGTTTTCCTCCCAGTATTCGGCAAACCATACATTTCTTCTGTTGTTTTCAAGTGT
ACGGGACGTAAAGTAGGCATCAAACCCTTCCACCGTGGCTCGCTTGGGCTGAATGGTGATGGCCCCTTCT
GCGATATCTTCATGCTGGTGCAGTGGGTTTATTTTGGATCCCCAGCTGTCTGATCCCACCCAAAGAAAAT
GGCCAACTTGGTCAGCTCTTTTGGCTGCTGCAAGGATCTGCTTTATATCCTCATCGTTGGCAAAAATCAC
GACGGCCCTGGAGTTGGGGGTGTCCAGGAGCTGTTTGATAATTCTATCAAAGTCAATGGTCCTGTCTTTG
CGTTCCTGGGGGATTCTCACGGACTGGGCAATCGAGAGTCCACCTGCCTCTTTGGAAATCTGCGTGAAGG
ACTCCACACCTTTCTCTCCATAACTTCCTTCCGATGCGAGGGTAGACACATAATTCCAGCCTAGGGCCTT
TACAATGTCTACCATGGCCTGGGCTTGGAAGGAATCGG
